>Addgene plasmid #182244 | pCMV GFP1-9 | addgene full sequence | sequence record 359585 | Addgene NGS Result
CGTATTACCGCCATGCATTAGTTATTAATAGTAATCAATTACGGGGTCATTAGTTCATAGCCCATATATG
GAGTTCCGCGTTACATAACTTACGGTAAATGGCCCGCCTGGCTGACCGCCCAACGACCCCCGCCCATTGA
CGTCAATAATGACGTATGTTCCCATAGTAACGCCAATAGGGACTTTCCATTGACGTCAATGGGTGGAGTA
TTTACGGTAAACTGCCCACTTGGCAGTACATCAAGTGTATCATATGCCAAGTACGCCCCCTATTGACGTC
AATGACGGTAAATGGCCCGCCTGGCATTATGCCCAGTACATGACCTTATGGGACTTTCCTACTTGGCAGT
ACATCTACGTATTAGTCATCGCTATTACCATGGTGATGCGGTTTTGGCAGTACATCAATGGGCGTGGATA
GCGGTTTGACTCACGGGGATTTCCAAGTCTCCACCCCATTGACGTCAATGGGAGTTTGTTTTGGCACCAA
AATCAACGGGACTTTCCAAAATGTCGTAACAACTCCGCCCCATTGACGCAAATGGGCGGTAGGCGTGTAC
GGTGGGAGGTCTATATAAGCAGAGCTGGTTTAGTGAACCGTCAGATCCGCTAGCGCCACCATGGTGCGCA
AGGGCGAGGAGCTGTTCACCGGCGTGGTGCCCATCCTGATCGAGCTGGACGGCGACGTGAACGGCCACAA
GTTCTTCGTGCGCGGCGAGGGCGAGGGCGACGCCACCATCGGCAAGCTGAGCCTGAAGTTCATCTGCACC
ACCGGCAAGCTGCCCGTGCCCTGGCCCACCCTGGTGACCACCCTGACCTACGGCGTGCAGTGCTTCAGCC
GCTACCCCGACCACATGAAGCGCCACGACTTCTTCAAGAGCGCCATGCCCGAGGGCTACGTGCAGGAGCG
CACCATCTACTTCAAGGACGACGGCACCTACAAGACCCGCGCCGAGGTGAAGTTCGAGGGCGACACCCTG
GTGAACCGCATCGAGCTGAAGGGCATCGACTTCAAGGAGGACGGCAACATCCTGGGCCACAAGCTGGAGT
ACAACTTCAACAGCCACAAGGTGTACATCACCGCCGACAAGCAGAACAACGGCATCAAGGCCAACTTCAC
CATCCGCCACAACGTGGAGGACGGCAGCGTGCAGCTGGCCGACCACTACCAGCAGAACACCCCCATCGGC
GACGGCCCCGTGTAGAGCGGCCGCGACTCTAGATCATAATCAGCCATACCACATTTGTAGAGGTTTTACT
TGCTTTAAAAAACCTCCCACACCTCCCCCTGAACCTGAAACATAAAATGAATGCAATTGTTGTTGTTAAC
TTGTTTATTGCAGCTTATAATGGTTACAAATAAAGCAATAGCATCACAAATTTCACAAATAAAGCATTTT
TTTCACTGCATTCTAGTTGTGGTTTGTCCAAACTCATCAATGTATCTTAAGGCGTAAATTGTAAGCGTTA
ATATTTTGTTAAAATTCGCGTTAAATTTTTGTTAAATCAGCTCATTTTTTAACCAATAGGCCGAAATCGG
CAAAATCCCTTATAAATCAAAAGAATAGACCGAGATAGGGT
[37 nt withheld, positions 1582-1618]
AAAGAACGTGGACTCCAACGTCAAAGG
[49 nt withheld, positions 1646-1694]
T
[91 nt withheld, positions 1696-1786]
G
[124 nt withheld, positions 1788-1911]
CAGGTGGCACTTTTCGGGGAAATGTGCGCGGAACCCCTATTTGTTTATTTTTCTAAATACATTCAAATAT
GTATCCGCTCATGAGACAATAACCCTGATAAATGCTTCAATAATATTGAAAAAGGAAGAGTCCTGAGGCG
GAAAGAACCAGCTGTGGAATGTGTGTCAGTTAGGGTGTGGAAAGTCCCCAGGCTCCCCAGCAGGCAGAAG
TATGCAAAGCATGCATCTCAATTAGTCAGCAACCAGGTGTGGAAAGTCCCCAGGCTCCCCAGCAGGCAGA
AGTATGCAAAGCATGCATCTCAATTAGTCAGCAACCATAGTCCCGCCCCTAACTCCGCCCATCCCGCCCC
TAACTCCGCCCAGTTCCGCCCATTCTCCGCCCCATGGCTGACTAATTTTTTTTATTTATGCAGAGGCCGA
GGCCGCCTCGGCCTCTGAGCTATTCCAGAAGTAGTGAGGAGGCTTTTTTGGAGGCCTAGGCTTTTGCAAA
GATCGATCAAGAGACAGGATGAGGATCGTTTCGCATGATTGAACAAGATGGATTGCACGCAGGTTCTCCG
GCCGCTTGGGTGGAGAGGCTATTCGGCTATGACTGGGCACAACAGACAATCGGCTGCTCTGATGCCGCCG
TGTTCCGGCTGTCAGCGCAGGGGCGCCCGGTTCTTTTTGTCAAGACCGACCTGTCCGGTGCCCTGAATGA
ACTGCAAGACGAGGCAGCGCGGCTATCGTGGCTGGCCACGACGGGCGTTCCTTGCGCAGCTGTGCTCGAC
GTTGTCACTGAAGCGGGAAGGGACTGGCTGCTATTGGGCGAAGTGCCGGGGCAGGATCTCCTGTCATCTC
ACCTTGCTCCTGCCGAGAAAGTATCCATCATGGCTGATGCAATGCGGCGGCTGCATACGCTTGATCCGGC
TACCTGCCCATTCGACCACCAAGCGAAACATCGCATCGAGCGAGCACGTACTCGGATGGAAGCCGGTCTT
GTCGATCAGGATGATCTGGACGAAGAGCATCAGGGGCTCGCGCCAGCCGAACTGTTCGCCAGGCTCAAGG
CGAGCATGCCCGACGGCGAGGATCTCGTCGTGACCCATGGCGATGCCTGCTTGCCGAATATCATGGTGGA
AAATGGCCGCTTTTCTGGATTCATCGACTGTGGCCGGCTGGGTGTGGCGGACCGCTATCAGGACATAGCG
TTGGCTACCCGTGATATTGCTGAAGAGCTTGGCGGCGAATGGGCTGACCGCTTCCTCGTGCTTTACGGTA
TCGCCGCTCCCGATTCGCAGCGCATCGCCTTCTATCGCCTTCTTGACGAGTTCTTCTGAGCGGGACTCTG
GGGTTCGAAATGACCGACCAAGCGACGCCCAACCTGCCATCACGAGATTTCGATTCCACCGCCGCCTTCT
ATGAAAGGTTGGGCTTCGGAATCGTTTTCCGGGACGCCGGCTGGATGATCCTCCAGCGCGGGGATCTCAT
GCTGGAGTTCTTCGCCCACCCTAGGGGGAGGCTAACTGAAACACGGAAGGAGACAATACCGGAAGGAACC
CGCGCTATGACGGCAATAAAAAGACAGAATAAAACGCACGGTGTTGGGTCGTTTGTTCATAAACGCGGGG
TTCGGTCCCAGGGCTGGCACTCTGTCGATACCCCACCGAGACCCCATTGGGGCCAATACGCCCGCGTTTC
TTCCTTTTCCCCACCCCACCCCCCAAGTTCGGGTGAAGGCCCAGGGCTCGCAGCCAACGTCGGGGCGGCA
GGCCCTGCCATAGCCTCAGGTTACTCATATATACTTTAGATTGATTTAAAACTTCATTTTTAATTTAAAA
GGATCTAGGTGAAGATCCTTTTTGATAATCTCATGACCAAAATCCCTTAACGTGAGTTTTCGTTCCACTG
AGCGTCAGACCCCGTAGAAAAGATCAAAGGATCTTCTTGAGATCCTTTTTTTCTGCGCGTAATCTGCTGC
TTGCAAACAAAAAAACCACCGCTACCAGCGGTGGTTTGTTTGCCGGATCAAGAGCTACCAACTCTTTTTC
CGAAGGTAACTGGCTTCAGCAGAGCGCAGATACCAAATACTGTTCTTCTAGTGTAGCCGTAGTTAGGCCA
CCACTTCAAGAACTCTGTAGCACCGCCTACATACCTCGCTCTGCTAATCCTGTTACCAGTGGCTGCTGCC
AGTGGCGATAAGTCGTGTCTTACCGGGTTGGACTCAAGACGATAGTTACCGGATAAGGCGCAGCGGTCGG
GCTGAACGGGGGGTTCGTGCACACAGCCCAGCTTGGAGCGAACGACCTACACCGAACTGAGATACCTACA
GCGTGAGCTATGAGAAAGCGCCACGCTTCCCGAAGGGAGAAAGGCGGACAGGTATCCGGTAAGCGGCAGG
GTCGGAACAGGAGAGCGCACGAGGGAGCTTCCAGGGGGAAACGCCTGGTATCTTTATAGTCCTGTCGGGT
TTCGCCACCTCTGACTTGAGCGTCGATTTTTGTGATGCTCGTCAGGGGGGCGGAGCCTATGGAAAAACGC
CAGCAACGCGGCCTTTTTACGGTTCCTGGCCTTTTGCTGGCCTTTTGCTCACATGTTCTTTCCTGCGTTA
TCCCCTGATTCTGTGGATAAC
Features (pLannotate 1.2.2; 13 found; start..end, strand, type, name):
     79..382     +  enhancer       CMV enhancer: human cytomegalovirus immediate early enhancer
    383..586     +  promoter       CMV promoter: human cytomegalovirus (CMV) immediate early promoter
    621..1202    +  CDS            superfolder GFP (fragment): GFP variant that folds robustly even when fused to poorly folded proteins (Pédelacq et al., 2006) mammalian codon-optimized
   1222..1305    +  CDS            large T antigen (fragment): large T antigen from SV40 (simian virus 40)
   1328..1449    +  polyA_signal   SV40 poly(A) signal: SV40 polyadenylation signal
   1483..1911    -  rep_origin     f1 ori (sequence partly withheld): f1 bacteriophage origin of replication; arrow indicates direction of (+) strand synthesis
   1938..2042    +  promoter       AmpR promoter: bla
   2044..2401    +  promoter       SV40 promoter: SV40 enhancer and early promoter
   2436..3230    +  CDS            NeoR/KanR: aminoglycoside phosphotransferase from Tn5; aph(3')-II (or nptII); confers resistance to neomycin, kanamycin, and G418 (Geneticin®)
   3251..3403    +  CDS            ble (fragment): BLE_KLEPN - Experimental evidence at protein level: Swiss-Prot protein existence level 1. Binding protein with a strong affinity to the bleomycin family of antibiotics. Binds to CL990; an antimitotic-antibiotic compound. From Klebsiella pneumoniae.
   3462..3509    +  polyA_signal   HSV TK poly(A) signal: herpes simplex virus thymidine kinase polyadenylation signal (Cole and Stacy, 1985)
   3600..3616    -  polyA_signal   bGH poly(A) signal (fragment): bovine growth hormone polyadenylation signal
   3838..4426    +  rep_origin     ori: high-copy-number ColE1/pMB1/pBR322/pUC origin of replication
