[The description below was written by a language model from this plasmid's Addgene catalogue record and pLannotate feature annotations shown in this document.]
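Description:
pCMV GFP1-9 is a mammalian expression plasmid built on a pCMV backbone derived from the Clontech pEGFP vector family. It expresses the large "detector" fragment of the tripartite split-GFP system. The synthetic insert, GFP 1-9 OPT (about 585 bp), is cloned between NheI and NotI sites that both remain intact. The feature table annotates it as a mammalian codon-optimized fragment of superfolder GFP, consistent with a truncated GFP comprising beta-strands 1 to 9 and lacking the last two strands. Transcription is driven by the human cytomegalovirus immediate early enhancer and promoter and terminated by the SV40 polyadenylation signal. The short large T antigen fragment annotated just upstream of that signal is most likely residual SV40 sequence rather than an expressed part.

The plasmid replicates in E. coli at high copy from a ColE1/pUC-type origin and also carries an f1 origin for single-stranded DNA production. A single NeoR/KanR gene (Tn5 aminoglycoside phosphotransferase) serves both hosts. A bacterial bla-type promoter drives it for kanamycin selection, and the SV40 enhancer/early promoter with an HSV TK poly(A) signal drives it for G418 selection of stable mammalian lines. The small ble and bGH poly(A) fragments appear to be backbone remnants. The catalogue lists a total size of 4,614 bp, whereas the sequenced record is 4,522 nt.

In the tripartite assay, GFP1-9 is non-fluorescent on its own. It complements only when the short GFP10 and GFP11 strand tags, fused to two candidate partner proteins, are brought together by their interaction. The reconstituted GFP then fluoresces and reports protein-protein association in living mammalian cells. This plasmid supplies the detector and is intended for co-expression with constructs carrying the tagged partners.
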