Addgene plasmid #182244: pCMV GFP1-9
Purpose: Tripartite split-GFP mammalian. Express GFP1-9 detector fragment
Depositing lab: Stéphanie Cabantous. Depositing organization: INSERM U1037, Centre de Cancerologie de Toulouse. Publication: A new protein-protein interaction sensor based on tripartite split-GFP association. Cabantous S, Nguyen HB, Pedelacq JD, Koraichi F, Chaudhary A, Ganguly K, Lockard MA, Favre G, Terwilliger TC, Waldo GS. Sci Rep. 2013 Oct 4;3:2854. doi: 10.1038/srep02854. PubMed 24092409.
Backbone
  Vector backbone: pCMV
  Backbone manufacturer: pEGFP (Clontech)
  Total vector size (bp): 4614
  Vector type: Mammalian Expression
  Selectable markers: Neomycin (select with G418)
Growth in bacteria
  Bacterial resistance: Kanamycin, 50 μg/mL
  Growth temperature: 37°C
  Growth strain: DH5alpha
  Copy number: High Copy
Gene/Insert
  Gene/Insert name: GFP 1-9 OPT
  Species: Synthetic
  Insert size (bp): 585
  Promoter: CMV
  Cloning method: Restriction Enzyme; 5′ cloning site NheI (not destroyed); 3′ cloning site NotI (not destroyed)
  Sequencing primers: 5′ CMV-F; 3′ CMV-Rev
Terms and licenses: Academic/Nonprofit Terms; Industry Terms: Not Available to Industry
How to cite: pCMV GFP1-9 was a gift from Stéphanie Cabantous (Addgene plasmid # 182244 ; http://n2t.net/addgene:182244 ; RRID:Addgene_182244)
